Addgene plasmid #110966: PF3D7_0912400-COMP-blac-flag-his
Purpose: Expresses pentamerised full-length protein ectodomain with no N-linked glycans in mammalian cells. Contains a C-terminal rat Cd4 d3+4 tag, COMP pentamerisation domain, flag- and 6xHis tags.
Depositing lab: Gavin Wright. Depositing organization: Wellcome Sanger Institute. Publication: Systematic Identification of Plasmodium Falciparum Sporozoite Membrane Protein Interactions Reveals an Essential Role for the p24 Complex in Host Infection. Knockel J, Dundas K, Yang ASP, Galaway F, Metcalf T, Gemert GV, Sauerwein RW, Rayner JC, Billker O, Wright GJ. Mol Cell Proteomics. 2021;20:100038. doi: 10.1074/mcp.RA120.002432. Epub 2021 Jan 27. PubMed 33515807.
Backbone
  Vector backbone: pTT3
  Backbone manufacturer: pTT3 was obtained from Yves Durocher, National Research Council of Canada-Biotechnology Research Institute
  Backbone size w/o insert (bp): 7661
  Vector type: Mammalian Expression
Growth in bacteria
  Bacterial resistance: Ampicillin, 100 μg/mL
  Growth temperature: 37°C
  Growth strain: DH5alpha
  Copy number: Unknown
Gene/Insert
  Gene/Insert name: alkaline phosphatase, putative (alt name: PF3D7_0912400)
  Species: Synthetic
  Insert size (bp): 1149
  Mutation: All NXT/S sites mutated to NXA, where X is any amino acid except Proline
  Entrez Gene: PF3D7_0912400 (a.k.a. PF3D7_0912400, PFI0605c)
  Promoter: CMV
  Tag / fusion protein: Exogenous signal peptide of mouse origin (N terminal on insert); rat Cd4d3+4, beta-lactamase, triple FLAG tag, 6xHis tag (C terminal on insert)
  Cloning method: Restriction Enzyme; 5′ cloning site Not1 (not destroyed); 3′ cloning site Asc1 (not destroyed)
Terms and licenses: Academic/Nonprofit Terms; Industry Terms: Not Available to Industry
How to cite: PF3D7_0912400-COMP-blac-flag-his was a gift from Gavin Wright (Addgene plasmid # 110966 ; http://n2t.net/addgene:110966 ; RRID:Addgene_110966)
