[The description below was written by a language model from this plasmid's Addgene catalogue record and pLannotate feature annotations shown in this document.]
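Description:
PF3D7_0912400-COMP-blac-flag-his is a mammalian expression plasmid built on the pTT3 backbone and designed to secrete a pentamerised, enzyme-tagged form of a Plasmodium falciparum protein ectodomain. It is propagated in E. coli through a high-copy ColE1/pUC-type origin with ampicillin selection (AmpR under its own promoter). The backbone also carries an Epstein-Barr virus oriP fragment, which supports episomal maintenance in cells that supply EBNA1. Remnants of lac regulatory elements are annotated in the backbone and appear to be cloning-vector leftovers.

Expression is driven by the CMV enhancer and promoter. These are followed by adenovirus-derived leader and splice sequences and a chimeric intron fragment, and the unit is terminated by a rabbit β-globin polyadenylation signal. The open reading frame begins with an exogenous mouse immunoglobulin heavy-chain signal peptide for secretion. Next comes a synthetic 1149 bp insert encoding the ectodomain of PF3D7_0912400, a putative alkaline phosphatase, cloned between retained NotI and AscI sites. The insert itself falls in an unannotated gap of the feature tables. All N-X-S/T sequons in it were changed to N-X-A, so mammalian cells do not add N-linked glycans that the parasite protein would lack.

Downstream, the ectodomain is fused to rat Cd4 domains 3 and 4, then to the coiled-coil segment of cartilage oligomeric matrix protein, which assembles the fusion into pentamers. After this come a signal-less β-lactamase, a triple FLAG tag and, according to the catalogue entry, a 6xHis tag that was not separately annotated. Pentamerisation raises binding avidity, and β-lactamase could serve as an enzymatic readout, which suits the protein for use as a probe for weak extracellular interactions. The associated publication screened sporozoite membrane protein interactions. The depositor and sequencing-derived records differ by only two nucleotides in length and have identical annotations.
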