Features (pLannotate 1.2.2; 21 found; start..end, strand, type, name):
    184..273     +  intron         chimeric intron (fragment): chimera between introns from adenovirus and immunoglobulin heavy chain genes
    292..338     +  CDS            IgH signal sequence (fragment): signal sequence from the mouse immunoglobulin heavy chain variable region
   1567..2127    +  CDS            Cd4 (fragment): CD4_RAT - Experimental evidence at protein level: Swiss-Prot protein existence level 1. Integral membrane glycoprotein that plays an essential role in the immune response and serves multiple functions in responses against both external and internal offenses. In T-cells, functions primarily as a coreceptor for MHC class II molecule:peptide complex. The antigens presented by class II peptides are derived from extracellular proteins while class I peptides are derived from cytosolic proteins. Interacts simultaneously with the T-cell receptor (TCR) and the MHC class II presented by antigen presenti
   2164..2331    +  CDS            COMP (fragment): COMP_HUMAN - Experimental evidence at protein level: Swiss-Prot protein existence level 1. May play a role in the structural integrity of cartilage via its interaction with other extracellular matrix proteins such as the collagens and fibronectin. Can mediate the interaction of chondrocytes with the cartilage extracellular matrix through interaction with cell surface integrin receptors. Could play a role in the pathogenesis of osteoarthritis. Potent suppressor of apoptosis in both primary chondrocytes and transformed cells. Suppresses apoptosis by blocking the activation of caspase-3 and by in
   2339..3126    +  CDS            bla(M) (fragment): β-lactamase lacking the signal sequence; bla(M); allows cytosolic expression of β-lactamase
   3133..3198    +  CDS            3xFLAG: three tandem FLAG® epitope tags, followed by an enterokinase cleavage site
   3260..3315    +  polyA_signal   β-globin poly(A) signal: rabbit β-globin polyadenylation signal (Gil and Proudfoot, 1987)
   3829..5510    -  rep_origin     oriP (fragment): Epstein-Barr virus oriP replication origin (Yates et al., 2000)
   5637..5741    +  promoter       AmpR promoter: bla
   5742..6602    +  CDS            AmpR: β-lactamase; bla; confers resistance to ampicillin, carbenicillin, and related antibiotics
   6773..7361    +  rep_origin     ori: high-copy-number ColE1/pMB1/pBR322/pUC origin of replication
   7544..7636    +  CDS            lacI (fragment): lac repressor; lacI; The lac repressor binds to the lac operator to inhibit transcription in E. coli. This inhibition can be relieved by adding lactose or isopropyl-β-D-thiogalactopyranoside (IPTG).
   7649..7670    +  protein_bind   CAP binding site: CAP binding activates transcription in the presence of cAMP. E. coli catabolite activator protein
   7685..7715    +  promoter       lac promoter: promoter for the E. coli lac operon
   7723..7739    +  protein_bind   lac operator: The lac repressor binds to the lac operator to inhibit transcription in E. coli. This inhibition can be relieved by adding lactose or isopropyl-β-D-thiogalactopyranoside (IPTG). lac repressor encoded by lacI
   7809..7825    +  promoter       tet promoter (fragment): E. coli promoter for tetracycline efflux protein gene
   7835..7860    -  CDS            bla(M) (fragment): β-lactamase lacking the signal sequence; bla(M); allows cytosolic expression of β-lactamase
   8034..8413    +  enhancer       CMV enhancer: human cytomegalovirus immediate early enhancer
   8415..8614    +  promoter       CMV promoter: human cytomegalovirus (CMV) immediate early promoter
   8682..8720    +  misc_feature   Ad SA (fragment): adenovirus major late transcript splice acceptor (Friedrich and Soriano, 1991)
   8753..153     -  CDS            PTP (fragment) (across the origin): TERM_ADE02 - Experimental evidence at protein level: Swiss-Prot protein existence level 1. Protein covalently bound to the viral DNA that acts as a primer for viral genomic replication by DNA strand displacement. Assembles on the viral origin of replication in an initiation complex with viral polymerase, DBP, host NFIA and host POU2F1/OCT1. During initiation, the polymerase covalently couples the first dCTP with Ser- 580 of pTP. The terminal protein stimulates the template activity over 20 fold compared to protein-free templates. Neo-synthesized viral genomes are linked to two preterminal prot
>Addgene plasmid #110966 | PF3D7_0912400-COMP-blac-flag-his | depositor full sequence | sequence record 208691 | PF3D7_0912400-COMP-blac-flag-his sequence 8809 bps
CTCGAGAAAGGCGTCTAACCAGTCACAGTCGCAAGGTAGGCTGAGCACCGTGGCGGGCGGCAGCGGGTGG
CGGTCGGGGTTGTTTCTGGCGGAGGTGCTGCTGATGATGTAATTAAAGTAGGCGGTCTTGAGACGGCGGA
TGGTCGAGGTGAGGTGTGGCAGGCTTGAGATCCAGCTGTTGGGGTGAGTACTCCCTCTCAAAAGCGGGCA
TTACTTCTGCGCTAAGATTGTCAGTTTCCAAAAACGAGGAGGATTTGATATTCACCTGGCCCGATCTGGC
CATACACTTGAGTGACAATGACATCCACTTTGCCTTTCTCTCCACAGGTGTCCACTCCCAGGTCCAAGTT
TGCCACCATGGAGTTTCAGACCCAGGTACTCATGTCCCTGCTGCTCTGCATGTCTGGTGCGGCCGCCCAG
GGCGACCAGGTCATCAACGAGAAGCTGACCAACTTCGTGTTCCTGAGCTGCAACTACCAGAAGGGCAAAG
TCAACAACAACCTGCTGAACAGCATCGAGAAGCGGAAGCCCCAGCTGATGCTGTGGATCGGCGACTACTT
CTACACCGAGTGCAGCGAGATCAAGTGCCTGGACGACGCCTACACCTACATCAAGAAAGACCCCTTCTAC
ATGAAGCTGAAGAAGAAGTTCAAGATCGACGGCATCTACGACGACCACGACTACAACAAGAACAACGGCG
ACCGGCTGTACAAGTACAAGAAAGAGTCCAAGAAGAAATACCTGGACTACCTGAACGTGGACAAGAACGA
CGTGCGGTACAAGCGGAACGGCGCCTACATCAGCAAGCTGTACATCGACCCCGACAATGAGAAGAACCAG
GTCAAAATCATCATGCTGGACACCCGGTACAACAAGGACCCCTACCCTTTCTACGCCCCTGACAGCTACC
GGGACCTGTTCGTGCACATGTTCATCAGCTTTCTGAGCCGGTTCCACAGCAGCATCTTCGGCCTGTGCTG
CAACAGCAAGAACGATATCCTGGGCAACGAGCAGTGGAAGTGGCTGGAAAGAGAGCTGACAAACAGCAAC
GCCAGAGCCCACATCATCATCAGCTCCACCCAGATCTTCAGCAACCACATCATTAACGAGAACTGGGGCC
TGATGCCCTACAGCCTGCGGCGGCTGCGCGAGCTGATCAAAAAGACCAAGCCCAAGGGCCTGCTGTTCCT
GTCCGGCGACGTGCACTTCGGCTCCATCATCGGCAAAGAGGAATCCGTCATCGAAGTGACCAGCAGCAGC
GTGAACCAGGAAAACATCTTCAGCTACATCAACAAATACGTGATCTTCTTCCTGACCAACATCCTGAGCA
AGGTGTCCCCATTCGAGCTGAACAAGATCTACAGCTTCAACAATTTCGGCTCCGTGAATATCGCCTACGT
GAACGACAACGAGATTAAGATCAAGACCTCCGTGAACGATGCCGACGGCGTGGAAATCCTGGTGGCCAAT
CAGGTGTTCAACAATAAGAACAATATCTATACCAAGACCAAGGATCTGCACATCATCCTGGACGAGTTCG
CCACCCTGGAATGCAAGAGCAAGACCGGCGCGCCGTCGACCTCCATCACGGCCTATAAGAGTGAGGGGGA
GTCAGCGGAGTTCTCCTTCCCACTCAACCTTGGAGAGGAAAGCCTGCAGGGAGAGTTGAGATGGAAGGCA
GAGAAGGCTCCTTCTTCCCAGTCCTGGATCACCTTCTCCCTAAAGAACCAAAAGGTGTCTGTGCAGAAGT
CTACTAGCAACCCCAAGTTCCAGCTGTCCGAAACGCTCCCACTCACCCTTCAGATACCCCAGGTCTCCCT
TCAGTTTGCTGGTTCTGGCAACCTGACCCTGACTCTGGACAGAGGGATACTGTATCAGGAAGTGAACCTG
GTGGTGATGAAAGTGACTCAGCCCGACAGCAACACTTTGACCTGTGAGGTGATGGGACCCACCTCACCCA
AGATGAGACTGATCTTGAAGCAGGAGAATCAGGAGGCCAGGGTCTCCAGGCAGGAGAAAGTGATTCAAGT
GCAGGCCCCTGAAGCAGGGGTGTGGCAATGTCTACTGAGTGAAGGTGAAGAGGTCAAGATGGACTCCAAG
ATCCAGGTTTTATCCAAAGGGTTGAATTCCGGCGGCGGCTCCGGAGGCGGTACCGGTGGCGGCGACCTAG
CCCCACAGATGCTTCGAGAACTCCAGGAGACTAATGCGGCGCTGCAAGACGTGAGAGAGCTCTTGCGACA
GCAGGTCAAGGAGATCACCTTCCTGAAGAATACGGTGATGGAATGTGACGCCTGCGGTCTAGACAGAAAC
CTGCCTCCACTAGCACCTCTGGGCCCACACCCAGAAACGCTGGTGAAAGTAAAAGATGCTGAAGATCAGT
TGGGTGCACGAGTGGGTTACATCGAACTGGATCTCAACAGCGGTAAGATCCTTGAGAGTTTTCGCCCCGA
AGAACGTTTTCCAATGATGAGCACTTTTAAAGTTCTGCTATGTGGCGCGGTATTATCCCGTATTGACGCC
GGGCAAGAGCAACTCGGTCGCCGCATACACTATTCTCAGAATGACTTGGTTGAGTACTCACCAGTCACAG
AAAAGCATCTTACGGATGGCATGACAGTAAGAGAATTATGCAGTGCTGCCATAACCATGAGTGATAACAC
TGCGGCCAACTTACTTCTGACAACGATCGGAGGACCGAAGGAGCTAACCGCTTTTTTGCACAACATGGGG
GATCATGTAACTCGCCTTGATCGTTGGGAACCGGAGCTGAATGAAGCCATACCAAACGACGAGCGTGACA
CCACGATGCCTGTAGCAATGGCAACAACGTTGCGCAAACTATTAACTGGCGAACTACTTACTCTAGCTTC
CCGGCAACAATTAATAGACTGGATGGAGGCGGATAAAGTTGCAGGACCACTTCTGCGCTCGGCCCTTCCG
GCTGGCTGGTTTATTGCTGATAAATCTGGAGCCGGTGAGCGTGGGTCTCGCGGTATCATTGCAGCACTGG
GGCCAGATGGTAAGCCCTCCCGTATCGTAGTTATCTACACGACGGGGAGTCAGGCAACTATGGATGAACG
AAATAGACAGATCGCTGAGATAGGTGCCTCACTGATTAAGCATTGGGGCCCTGACTACAAAGACCATGAC
GGTGATTATAAAGATCATGACATCGATTACAAGGATGACGATGACAAGGGCCCTCACCACCACCATCACC
ACTAATTAATTAAGGATCCCCCGACCTCGACCTCTGGCTAATAAAGGAAATTTATTTTCATTGCAATAGT
GTGTTGGAATTTTTTGTGTCTCTCACTCGGAAGGACATATGGGAGGGCAAATCATTTGGTCGAGATCCCT
CGGAGATCTCTAGCTAGAGGATCGATCCCCGCCCCGGACGAACTAAACCTGACTACGACATCTCTGCCCC
TTCTTCGCGGGGCAGTGCATGTAATCCCTTCAGTTGGTTGGTACAACTTGCCAACTGGGCCCTGTTCCAC
ATGTGACACGGGGGGGGACCAAACACAAAGGGGTTCTCTGACTGTAGTTGACATCCTTATAAATGGATGT
GCACATTTGCCAACACTGAGTGGCTTTCATCCTGGAGCAGACTTTGCAGTCTGTGGACTGCAACACAACA
TTGCCTTTATGTGTAACTCTTGGCTGAAGCTCTTACACCAATGCTGGGGGACATGTACCTCCCAGGGGCC
CAGGAAGACTACGGGAGGCTACACCAACGTCAATCAGAGGGGCCTGTGTAGCTACCGATAAGCGGACCCT
CAAGAGGGCATTAGCAATAGTGTTTATAAGGCCCCCTTGTTAACCCTAAACGGGTAGCATATGCTTCCCG
GGTAGTAGTATATACTATCCAGACTAACCCTAATTCAATAGCATATGTTACCCAACGGGAAGCATATGCT
ATCGAATTAGGGTTAGTAAAAGGGTCCTAAGGAACAGCGATATCTCCCACCCCATGAGCTGTCACGGTTT
TATTTACATGGGGTCAGGATTCCACGAGGGTAGTGAACCATTTTAGTCACAAGGGCAGTGGCTGAAGATC
AAGGAGCGGGCAGTGAACTCTCCTGAATCTTCGCCTGCTTCTTCATTCTCCTTCGTTTAGCTAATAGAAT
AACTGCTGAGTTGTGAACAGTAAGGTGTATGTGAGGTGCTCGAAAACAAGGTTTCAGGTGACGCCCCCAG
AATAAAATTTGGACGGGGGGTTCAGTGGTGGCATTGTGCTATGACACCAATATAACCCTCACAAACCCCT
TGGGCAATAAATACTAGTGTAGGAATGAAACATTCTGAATATCTTTAACAATAGAAATCCATGGGGTGGG
GACAAGCCGTAAAGACTGGATGTCCATCTCACACGAATTTATGGCTATGGGCAACACATAATCCTAGTGC
AATATGATACTGGGGTTATTAAGATGTGTCCCAGGCAGGGACCAAGACAGGTGAACCATGTTGTTACACT
CTATTTGTAACAAGGGGAAAGAGAGTGGACGCCGACAGCAGCGGACTCCACTGGTTGTCTCTAACACCCC
CGAAAATTAAACGGGGCTCCACGCCAATGGGGCCCATAAACAAAGACAAGTGGCCACTCTTTTTTTTGAA
ATTGTGGAGTGGGGGCACGCGTCAGCCCCCACACGCCGCCCTGCGGTTTTGGACTGTAAAATAAGGGTGT
AATAACTTGGCTGATTGTAACCCCGCTAACCACTGCGGTCAAACCACTTGCCCACAAAACCACTAATGGC
ACCCCGGGGAATACCTGCATAAGTAGGTGGGCGGGCCAAGATAGGGGCGCGATTGCTGCGATCTGGAGGA
CAAATTACACACACTTGCGCCTGAGCGCCAAGCACAGGGTTGTTGGTCCTCATATTCACGAGGTCGCTGA
GAGCACGGTGGGCTAATGTTGCCATGGGTAGCATATACTACCCAAATATCTGGATAGCATATGCTATCCT
AATCTATATCTGGGTAGCATAGGCTATCCTAATCTATATCTGGGTAGCATATGCTATCCTAATCTATATC
TGGGTAGTATATGCTATCCTAATTTATATCTGGGTAGCATAGGCTATCCTAATCTATATCTGGGTAGCAT
ATGCTATCCTAATCTATATCTGGGTAGTATATGCTATCCTAATCTGTATCCGGGTAGCATATGCTATCCT
AATAGAGATTAGGGTAGTATATGCTATCCTAATTTATATCTGGGTAGCATATACTACCCAAATATCTGGA
TAGCATATGCTATCCTAATCTATATCTGGGTAGCATATGCTATCCTAATCTATATCTGGGTAGCATAGGC
TATCCTAATCTATATCTGGGTAGCATATGCTATCCTAATCTATATCTGGGTAGTATATGCTATCCTAATT
TATATCTGGGTAGCATAGGCTATCCTAATCTATATCTGGGTAGCATATGCTATCCTAATCTATATCTGGG
TAGTATATGCTATCCTAATCTGTATCCGGGTAGCATATGCTATCCTCATGATAAGCTGTCAAACATGAGA
ATTTTCTTGAAGACGAAAGGGCCTCGTGATACGCCTATTTTTATAGGTTAATGTCATGATAATAATGGTT
TCTTAGACGTCAGGTGGCACTTTTCGGGGAAATGTGCGCGGAACCCCTATTTGTTTATTTTTCTAAATAC
ATTCAAATATGTATCCGCTCATGAGACAATAACCCTGATAAATGCTTCAATAATATTGAAAAAGGAAGAG
TATGAGTATTCAACATTTCCGTGTCGCCCTTATTCCCTTTTTTGCGGCATTTTGCCTTCCTGTTTTTGCT
CACCCAGAAACGCTGGTGAAAGTAAAAGATGCTGAAGATCAGTTGGGTGCACGAGTGGGTTACATCGAAC
TGGATCTCAACAGCGGTAAGATCCTTGAGAGTTTTCGCCCCGAAGAACGTTTTCCAATGATGAGCACTTT
TAAAGTTCTGCTATGTGGCGCGGTATTATCCCGTGTTGACGCCGGGCAAGAGCAACTCGGTCGCCGCATA
CACTATTCTCAGAATGACTTGGTTGAGTACTCACCAGTCACAGAAAAGCATCTTACGGATGGCATGACAG
TAAGAGAATTATGCAGTGCTGCCATAACCATGAGTGATAACACTGCGGCCAACTTACTTCTGACAACGAT
CGGAGGACCGAAGGAGCTAACCGCTTTTTTGCACAACATGGGGGATCATGTAACTCGCCTTGATCGTTGG
GAACCGGAGCTGAATGAAGCCATACCAAACGACGAGCGTGACACCACGATGCCTGCAGCAATGGCAACAA
CGTTGCGCAAACTATTAACTGGCGAACTACTTACTCTAGCTTCCCGGCAACAATTAATAGACTGGATGGA
GGCGGATAAAGTTGCAGGACCACTTCTGCGCTCGGCCCTTCCGGCTGGCTGGTTTATTGCTGATAAATCT
GGAGCCGGTGAGCGTGGGTCTCGCGGTATCATTGCAGCACTGGGGCCAGATGGTAAGCCCTCCCGTATCG
TAGTTATCTACACGACGGGGAGTCAGGCAACTATGGATGAACGAAATAGACAGATCGCTGAGATAGGTGC
CTCACTGATTAAGCATTGGTAACTGTCAGACCAAGTTTACTCATATATACTTTAGATTGATTTAAAACTT
CATTTTTAATTTAAAAGGATCTAGGTGAAGATCCTTTTTGATAATCTCATGACCAAAATCCCTTAACGTG
AGTTTTCGTTCCACTGAGCGTCAGACCCCGTAGAAAAGATCAAAGGATCTTCTTGAGATCCTTTTTTTCT
GCGCGTAATCTGCTGCTTGCAAACAAAAAAACCACCGCTACCAGCGGTGGTTTGTTTGCCGGATCAAGAG
CTACCAACTCTTTTTCCGAAGGTAACTGGCTTCAGCAGAGCGCAGATACCAAATACTGTTCTTCTAGTGT
AGCCGTAGTTAGGCCACCACTTCAAGAACTCTGTAGCACCGCCTACATACCTCGCTCTGCTAATCCTGTT
ACCAGTGGCTGCTGCCAGTGGCGATAAGTCGTGTCTTACCGGGTTGGACTCAAGACGATAGTTACCGGAT
AAGGCGCAGCGGTCGGGCTGAACGGGGGGTTCGTGCACACAGCCCAGCTTGGAGCGAACGACCTACACCG
AACTGAGATACCTACAGCGTGAGCTATGAGAAAGCGCCACGCTTCCCGAAGGGAGAAAGGCGGACAGGTA
TCCGGTAAGCGGCAGGGTCGGAACAGGAGAGCGCACGAGGGAGCTTCCAGGGGGAAACGCCTGGTATCTT
TATAGTCCTGTCGGGTTTCGCCACCTCTGACTTGAGCGTCGATTTTTGTGATGCTCGTCAGGGGGGCGGA
GCCTATGGAAAAACGCCAGCAACGCGGCCTTTTTACGGTTCCTGGCCTTTTGCTGGCCTTTTGCTCACAT
GTTCTTTCCTGCGTTATCCCCTGATTCTGTGGATAACCGTATTACCGCCTTTGAGTGAGCTGATACCGCT
CGCCGCAGCCGAACGACCGAGCGCAGCGAGTCAGTGAGCGAGGAAGCGGAAGAGCGCCCAATACGCAAAC
CGCCTCTCCCCGCGCGTTGGCCGATTCATTAATGCAGCTGGCACGACAGGTTTCCCGACTGGAAAGCGGG
CAGTGAGCGCAACGCAATTAATGTGAGTTAGCTCACTCATTAGGCACCCCAGGCTTTACACTTTATGCTT
CCGGCTCGTATGTTGTGTGGAATTGTGAGCGGATAACAATTTCACACAGGAAACAGCTATGACCATGATT
ACGCCAAGCTCTAGCTAGAGGTCGACCAATTCTCATGTTTGACAGCTTATCATCGCAGATCCGGGCAACG
TTGTTGCCATTGCTGCAGGCGCAGAACTGGTAGGTATGGAAGATCTATACATTGAATCAATATTGGCAAT
TAGCCATATTAGTCATTGGTTATATAGCATAAATCAATATTGGCTATTGGCCATTGCATACGTTGTATCT
ATATCATAATATGTACATTTATATTGGCTCATGTCCAATATGACCGCCATGTTGACATTGATTATTGACT
AGTTATTAATAGTAATCAATTACGGGGTCATTAGTTCATAGCCCATATATGGAGTTCCGCGTTACATAAC
TTACGGTAAATGGCCCGCCTGGCTGACCGCCCAACGACCCCCGCCCATTGACGTCAATAATGACGTATGT
TCCCATAGTAACGCCAATAGGGACTTTCCATTGACGTCAATGGGTGGAGTATTTACGGTAAACTGCCCAC
TTGGCAGTACATCAAGTGTATCATATGCCAAGTCCGCCCCCTATTGACGTCAATGACGGTAAATGGCCCG
CCTGGCATTATGCCCAGTACATGACCTTACGGGACTTTCCTACTTGGCAGTACATCTACGTATTAGTCAT
CGCTATTACCATGGTGATGCGGTTTTGGCAGTACACCAATGGGCGTGGATAGCGGTTTGACTCACGGGGA
TTTCCAAGTCTCCACCCCATTGACGTCAATGGGAGTTTGTTTTGGCACCAAAATCAACGGGACTTTCCAA
AATGTCGTAATAACCCCGCCCCGTTGACGCAAATGGGCGGTAGGCGTGTACGGTGGGAGGTCTATATAAG
CAGAGCTCGTTTAGTGAACCGTCAGATCCTCACTCTCTTCCGCATCGCTGTCTGCGAGGGCCAGCTGTTG
GGCTCGCGGTTGAGGACAAACTCTTCGCGGTCTTTCCAGTACTCTTGGATCGGAAACCCGTCGGCCTCCG
AACGGTACTCCGCCACCGAGGGACCTGAGCGAGTCCGCATCGACCGGATCGGAAAACCT
