Features (pLannotate 1.2.2; 21 found; start..end, strand, type, name):
    184..273     +  intron         chimeric intron (fragment): chimera between introns from adenovirus and immunoglobulin heavy chain genes
    292..338     +  CDS            IgH signal sequence (fragment): signal sequence from the mouse immunoglobulin heavy chain variable region
   1567..2127    +  CDS            Cd4 (fragment): CD4_RAT - Experimental evidence at protein level: Swiss-Prot protein existence level 1. Integral membrane glycoprotein that plays an essential role in the immune response and serves multiple functions in responses against both external and internal offenses. In T-cells, functions primarily as a coreceptor for MHC class II molecule:peptide complex. The antigens presented by class II peptides are derived from extracellular proteins while class I peptides are derived from cytosolic proteins. Interacts simultaneously with the T-cell receptor (TCR) and the MHC class II presented by antigen presenti
   2164..2331    +  CDS            COMP (fragment): COMP_HUMAN - Experimental evidence at protein level: Swiss-Prot protein existence level 1. May play a role in the structural integrity of cartilage via its interaction with other extracellular matrix proteins such as the collagens and fibronectin. Can mediate the interaction of chondrocytes with the cartilage extracellular matrix through interaction with cell surface integrin receptors. Could play a role in the pathogenesis of osteoarthritis. Potent suppressor of apoptosis in both primary chondrocytes and transformed cells. Suppresses apoptosis by blocking the activation of caspase-3 and by in
   2339..3126    +  CDS            bla(M) (fragment): β-lactamase lacking the signal sequence; bla(M); allows cytosolic expression of β-lactamase
   3133..3198    +  CDS            3xFLAG: three tandem FLAG® epitope tags, followed by an enterokinase cleavage site
   3258..3313    +  polyA_signal   β-globin poly(A) signal: rabbit β-globin polyadenylation signal (Gil and Proudfoot, 1987)
   3827..5508    -  rep_origin     oriP (fragment): Epstein-Barr virus oriP replication origin (Yates et al., 2000)
   5635..5739    +  promoter       AmpR promoter: bla
   5740..6600    +  CDS            AmpR: β-lactamase; bla; confers resistance to ampicillin, carbenicillin, and related antibiotics
   6771..7359    +  rep_origin     ori: high-copy-number ColE1/pMB1/pBR322/pUC origin of replication
   7542..7634    +  CDS            lacI (fragment): lac repressor; lacI; The lac repressor binds to the lac operator to inhibit transcription in E. coli. This inhibition can be relieved by adding lactose or isopropyl-β-D-thiogalactopyranoside (IPTG).
   7647..7668    +  protein_bind   CAP binding site: CAP binding activates transcription in the presence of cAMP. E. coli catabolite activator protein
   7683..7713    +  promoter       lac promoter: promoter for the E. coli lac operon
   7721..7737    +  protein_bind   lac operator: The lac repressor binds to the lac operator to inhibit transcription in E. coli. This inhibition can be relieved by adding lactose or isopropyl-β-D-thiogalactopyranoside (IPTG). lac repressor encoded by lacI
   7807..7823    +  promoter       tet promoter (fragment): E. coli promoter for tetracycline efflux protein gene
   7833..7858    -  CDS            bla(M) (fragment): β-lactamase lacking the signal sequence; bla(M); allows cytosolic expression of β-lactamase
   8032..8411    +  enhancer       CMV enhancer: human cytomegalovirus immediate early enhancer
   8413..8612    +  promoter       CMV promoter: human cytomegalovirus (CMV) immediate early promoter
   8680..8718    +  misc_feature   Ad SA (fragment): adenovirus major late transcript splice acceptor (Friedrich and Soriano, 1991)
   8751..153     -  CDS            PTP (fragment) (across the origin): TERM_ADE02 - Experimental evidence at protein level: Swiss-Prot protein existence level 1. Protein covalently bound to the viral DNA that acts as a primer for viral genomic replication by DNA strand displacement. Assembles on the viral origin of replication in an initiation complex with viral polymerase, DBP, host NFIA and host POU2F1/OCT1. During initiation, the polymerase covalently couples the first dCTP with Ser- 580 of pTP. The terminal protein stimulates the template activity over 20 fold compared to protein-free templates. Neo-synthesized viral genomes are linked to two preterminal prot
>Addgene plasmid #110966 | PF3D7_0912400-COMP-blac-flag-his | addgene full sequence | sequence record 224238 | Addgene NGS Result
CTCGAGAAAGGCGTCTAACCAGTCACAGTCGCAAGGTAGGCTGAGCACCGTGGCGGGCGGCAGCGGGTGG
CGGTCGGGGTTGTTTCTGGCGGAGGTGCTGCTGATGATGTAATTAAAGTAGGCGGTCTTGAGACGGCGGA
TGGTCGAGGTGAGGTGTGGCAGGCTTGAGATCCAGCTGTTGGGGTGAGTACTCCCTCTCAAAAGCGGGCA
TTACTTCTGCGCTAAGATTGTCAGTTTCCAAAAACGAGGAGGATTTGATATTCACCTGGCCCGATCTGGC
CATACACTTGAGTGACAATGACATCCACTTTGCCTTTCTCTCCACAGGTGTCCACTCCCAGGTCCAAGTT
TGCCACCATGGAGTTTCAGACCCAGGTACTCATGTCCCTGCTGCTCTGCATGTCTGGTGCGGCCGCCCAG
GGCGACCAGGTCATCAACGAGAAGCTGACCAACTTCGTGTTCCTGAGCTGCAACTACCAGAAGGGCAAAG
TCAACAACAACCTGCTGAACAGCATCGAGAAGCGGAAGCCCCAGCTGATGCTGTGGATCGGCGACTACTT
CTACACCGAGTGCAGCGAGATCAAGTGCCTGGACGACGCCTACACCTACATCAAGAAAGACCCCTTCTAC
ATGAAGCTGAAGAAGAAGTTCAAGATCGACGGCATCTACGACGACCACGACTACAACAAGAACAACGGCG
ACCGGCTGTACAAGTACAAGAAAGAGTCCAAGAAGAAATACCTGGACTACCTGAACGTGGACAAGAACGA
CGTGCGGTACAAGCGGAACGGCGCCTACATCAGCAAGCTGTACATCGACCCCGACAATGAGAAGAACCAG
GTCAAAATCATCATGCTGGACACCCGGTACAACAAGGACCCCTACCCTTTCTACGCCCCTGACAGCTACC
GGGACCTGTTCGTGCACATGTTCATCAGCTTTCTGAGCCGGTTCCACAGCAGCATCTTCGGCCTGTGCTG
CAACAGCAAGAACGATATCCTGGGCAACGAGCAGTGGAAGTGGCTGGAAAGAGAGCTGACAAACAGCAAC
GCCAGAGCCCACATCATCATCAGCTCCACCCAGATCTTCAGCAACCACATCATTAACGAGAACTGGGGCC
TGATGCCCTACAGCCTGCGGCGGCTGCGCGAGCTGATCAAAAAGACCAAGCCCAAGGGCCTGCTGTTCCT
GTCCGGCGACGTGCACTTCGGCTCCATCATCGGCAAAGAGGAATCCGTCATCGAAGTGACCAGCAGCAGC
GTGAACCAGGAAAACATCTTCAGCTACATCAACAAATACGTGATCTTCTTCCTGACCAACATCCTGAGCA
AGGTGTCCCCATTCGAGCTGAACAAGATCTACAGCTTCAACAATTTCGGCTCCGTGAATATCGCCTACGT
GAACGACAACGAGATTAAGATCAAGACCTCCGTGAACGATGCCGACGGCGTGGAAATCCTGGTGGCCAAT
CAGGTGTTCAACAATAAGAACAATATCTATACCAAGACCAAGGATCTGCACATCATCCTGGACGAGTTCG
CCACCCTGGAATGCAAGAGCAAGACCGGCGCGCCGTCGACCTCCATCACGGCCTATAAGAGTGAGGGGGA
GTCAGCGGAGTTCTCCTTCCCACTCAACCTTGGAGAGGAAAGCCTGCAGGGAGAGTTGAGATGGAAGGCA
GAGAAGGCTCCTTCTTCCCAGTCCTGGATCACCTTCTCCCTAAAGAACCAAAAGGTGTCTGTGCAGAAGT
CTACTAGCAACCCCAAGTTCCAGCTGTCCGAAACGCTCCCACTCACCCTTCAGATACCCCAGGTCTCCCT
TCAGTTTGCTGGTTCTGGCAACCTGACCCTGACTCTGGACAGAGGGATACTGTATCAGGAAGTGAACCTG
GTGGTGATGAAAGTGACTCAGCCCGACAGCAACACTTTGACCTGTGAGGTGATGGGACCCACCTCACCCA
AGATGAGACTGATCTTGAAGCAGGAGAATCAGGAGGCCAGGGTCTCCAGGCAGGAGAAAGTGATTCAAGT
GCAGGCCCCTGAAGCAGGGGTGTGGCAATGTCTACTGAGTGAAGGTGAAGAGGTCAAGATGGACTCCAAG
ATCCAGGTTTTATCCAAAGGGTTGAATTCCGGCGGCGGCTCCGGAGGCGGTACCGGTGGCGGCGACCTAG
CCCCACAGATGCTTCGAGAACTCCAGGAGACTAATGCGGCGCTGCAAGACGTGAGAGAGCTCTTGCGACA
GCAGGTCAAGGAGATCACCTTCCTGAAGAATACGGTGATGGAATGTGACGCCTGCGGTCTAGACAGAAAC
CTGCCTCCACTAGCACCTCTGGGCCCACACCCAGAAACGCTGGTGAAAGTAAAAGATGCTGAAGATCAGT
TGGGTGCACGAGTGGGTTACATCGAACTGGATCTCAACAGCGGTAAGATCCTTGAGAGTTTTCGCCCCGA
AGAACGTTTTCCAATGATGAGCACTTTTAAAGTTCTGCTATGTGGCGCGGTATTATCCCGTATTGACGCC
GGGCAAGAGCAACTCGGTCGCCGCATACACTATTCTCAGAATGACTTGGTTGAGTACTCACCAGTCACAG
AAAAGCATCTTACGGATGGCATGACAGTAAGAGAATTATGCAGTGCTGCCATAACCATGAGTGATAACAC
TGCGGCCAACTTACTTCTGACAACGATCGGAGGACCGAAGGAGCTAACCGCTTTTTTGCACAACATGGGG
GATCATGTAACTCGCCTTGATCGTTGGGAACCGGAGCTGAATGAAGCCATACCAAACGACGAGCGTGACA
CCACGATGCCTGTAGCAATGGCAACAACGTTGCGCAAACTATTAACTGGCGAACTACTTACTCTAGCTTC
CCGGCAACAATTAATAGACTGGATGGAGGCGGATAAAGTTGCAGGACCACTTCTGCGCTCGGCCCTTCCG
GCTGGCTGGTTTATTGCTGATAAATCTGGAGCCGGTGAGCGTGGGTCTCGCGGTATCATTGCAGCACTGG
GGCCAGATGGTAAGCCCTCCCGTATCGTAGTTATCTACACGACGGGGAGTCAGGCAACTATGGATGAACG
AAATAGACAGATCGCTGAGATAGGTGCCTCACTGATTAAGCATTGGGGCCCTGACTACAAAGACCATGAC
GGTGATTATAAAGATCATGACATCGATTACAAGGATGACGATGACAAGGGCCCTCACCACCACCATCACC
ACTAATAATAAGGATCCCCCGACCTCGACCTCTGGCTAATAAAGGAAATTTATTTTCATTGCAATAGTGT
GTTGGAATTTTTTGTGTCTCTCACTCGGAAGGACATATGGGAGGGCAAATCATTTGGTCGAGATCCCTCG
GAGATCTCTAGCTAGAGGATCGATCCCCGCCCCGGACGAACTAAACCTGACTACGACATCTCTGCCCCTT
CTTCGCGGGGCAGTGCATGTAATCCCTTCAGTTGGTTGGTACAACTTGCCAACTGGGCCCTGTTCCACAT
GTGACACGGGGGGGGACCAAACACAAAGGGGTTCTCTGACTGTAGTTGACATCCTTATAAATGGATGTGC
ACATTTGCCAACACTGAGTGGCTTTCATCCTGGAGCAGACTTTGCAGTCTGTGGACTGCAACACAACATT
GCCTTTATGTGTAACTCTTGGCTGAAGCTCTTACACCAATGCTGGGGGACATGTACCTCCCAGGGGCCCA
GGAAGACTACGGGAGGCTACACCAACGTCAATCAGAGGGGCCTGTGTAGCTACCGATAAGCGGACCCTCA
AGAGGGCATTAGCAATAGTGTTTATAAGGCCCCCTTGTTAACCCTAAACGGGTAGCATATGCTTCCCGGG
TAGTAGTATATACTATCCAGACTAACCCTAATTCAATAGCATATGTTACCCAACGGGAAGCATATGCTAT
CGAATTAGGGTTAGTAAAAGGGTCCTAAGGAACAGCGATATCTCCCACCCCATGAGCTGTCACGGTTTTA
TTTACATGGGGTCAGGATTCCACGAGGGTAGTGAACCATTTTAGTCACAAGGGCAGTGGCTGAAGATCAA
GGAGCGGGCAGTGAACTCTCCTGAATCTTCGCCTGCTTCTTCATTCTCCTTCGTTTAGCTAATAGAATAA
CTGCTGAGTTGTGAACAGTAAGGTGTATGTGAGGTGCTCGAAAACAAGGTTTCAGGTGACGCCCCCAGAA
TAAAATTTGGACGGGGGGTTCAGTGGTGGCATTGTGCTATGACACCAATATAACCCTCACAAACCCCTTG
GGCAATAAATACTAGTGTAGGAATGAAACATTCTGAATATCTTTAACAATAGAAATCCATGGGGTGGGGA
CAAGCCGTAAAGACTGGATGTCCATCTCACACGAATTTATGGCTATGGGCAACACATAATCCTAGTGCAA
TATGATACTGGGGTTATTAAGATGTGTCCCAGGCAGGGACCAAGACAGGTGAACCATGTTGTTACACTCT
ATTTGTAACAAGGGGAAAGAGAGTGGACGCCGACAGCAGCGGACTCCACTGGTTGTCTCTAACACCCCCG
AAAATTAAACGGGGCTCCACGCCAATGGGGCCCATAAACAAAGACAAGTGGCCACTCTTTTTTTTGAAAT
TGTGGAGTGGGGGCACGCGTCAGCCCCCACACGCCGCCCTGCGGTTTTGGACTGTAAAATAAGGGTGTAA
TAACTTGGCTGATTGTAACCCCGCTAACCACTGCGGTCAAACCACTTGCCCACAAAACCACTAATGGCAC
CCCGGGGAATACCTGCATAAGTAGGTGGGCGGGCCAAGATAGGGGCGCGATTGCTGCGATCTGGAGGACA
AATTACACACACTTGCGCCTGAGCGCCAAGCACAGGGTTGTTGGTCCTCATATTCACGAGGTCGCTGAGA
GCACGGTGGGCTAATGTTGCCATGGGTAGCATATACTACCCAAATATCTGGATAGCATATGCTATCCTAA
TCTATATCTGGGTAGCATAGGCTATCCTAATCTATATCTGGGTAGCATATGCTATCCTAATCTATATCTG
GGTAGTATATGCTATCCTAATTTATATCTGGGTAGCATAGGCTATCCTAATCTATATCTGGGTAGCATAT
GCTATCCTAATCTATATCTGGGTAGTATATGCTATCCTAATCTGTATCCGGGTAGCATATGCTATCCTAA
TAGAGATTAGGGTAGTATATGCTATCCTAATTTATATCTGGGTAGCATATACTACCCAAATATCTGGATA
GCATATGCTATCCTAATCTATATCTGGGTAGCATATGCTATCCTAATCTATATCTGGGTAGCATAGGCTA
TCCTAATCTATATCTGGGTAGCATATGCTATCCTAATCTATATCTGGGTAGTATATGCTATCCTAATTTA
TATCTGGGTAGCATAGGCTATCCTAATCTATATCTGGGTAGCATATGCTATCCTAATCTATATCTGGGTA
GTATATGCTATCCTAATCTGTATCCGGGTAGCATATGCTATCCTCATGATAAGCTGTCAAACATGAGAAT
TTTCTTGAAGACGAAAGGGCCTCGTGATACGCCTATTTTTATAGGTTAATGTCATGATAATAATGGTTTC
TTAGACGTCAGGTGGCACTTTTCGGGGAAATGTGCGCGGAACCCCTATTTGTTTATTTTTCTAAATACAT
TCAAATATGTATCCGCTCATGAGACAATAACCCTGATAAATGCTTCAATAATATTGAAAAAGGAAGAGTA
TGAGTATTCAACATTTCCGTGTCGCCCTTATTCCCTTTTTTGCGGCATTTTGCCTTCCTGTTTTTGCTCA
CCCAGAAACGCTGGTGAAAGTAAAAGATGCTGAAGATCAGTTGGGTGCACGAGTGGGTTACATCGAACTG
GATCTCAACAGCGGTAAGATCCTTGAGAGTTTTCGCCCCGAAGAACGTTTTCCAATGATGAGCACTTTTA
AAGTTCTGCTATGTGGCGCGGTATTATCCCGTGTTGACGCCGGGCAAGAGCAACTCGGTCGCCGCATACA
CTATTCTCAGAATGACTTGGTTGAGTACTCACCAGTCACAGAAAAGCATCTTACGGATGGCATGACAGTA
AGAGAATTATGCAGTGCTGCCATAACCATGAGTGATAACACTGCGGCCAACTTACTTCTGACAACGATCG
GAGGACCGAAGGAGCTAACCGCTTTTTTGCACAACATGGGGGATCATGTAACTCGCCTTGATCGTTGGGA
ACCGGAGCTGAATGAAGCCATACCAAACGACGAGCGTGACACCACGATGCCTGCAGCAATGGCAACAACG
TTGCGCAAACTATTAACTGGCGAACTACTTACTCTAGCTTCCCGGCAACAATTAATAGACTGGATGGAGG
CGGATAAAGTTGCAGGACCACTTCTGCGCTCGGCCCTTCCGGCTGGCTGGTTTATTGCTGATAAATCTGG
AGCCGGTGAGCGTGGGTCTCGCGGTATCATTGCAGCACTGGGGCCAGATGGTAAGCCCTCCCGTATCGTA
GTTATCTACACGACGGGGAGTCAGGCAACTATGGATGAACGAAATAGACAGATCGCTGAGATAGGTGCCT
CACTGATTAAGCATTGGTAACTGTCAGACCAAGTTTACTCATATATACTTTAGATTGATTTAAAACTTCA
TTTTTAATTTAAAAGGATCTAGGTGAAGATCCTTTTTGATAATCTCATGACCAAAATCCCTTAACGTGAG
TTTTCGTTCCACTGAGCGTCAGACCCCGTAGAAAAGATCAAAGGATCTTCTTGAGATCCTTTTTTTCTGC
GCGTAATCTGCTGCTTGCAAACAAAAAAACCACCGCTACCAGCGGTGGTTTGTTTGCCGGATCAAGAGCT
ACCAACTCTTTTTCCGAAGGTAACTGGCTTCAGCAGAGCGCAGATACCAAATACTGTTCTTCTAGTGTAG
CCGTAGTTAGGCCACCACTTCAAGAACTCTGTAGCACCGCCTACATACCTCGCTCTGCTAATCCTGTTAC
CAGTGGCTGCTGCCAGTGGCGATAAGTCGTGTCTTACCGGGTTGGACTCAAGACGATAGTTACCGGATAA
GGCGCAGCGGTCGGGCTGAACGGGGGGTTCGTGCACACAGCCCAGCTTGGAGCGAACGACCTACACCGAA
CTGAGATACCTACAGCGTGAGCTATGAGAAAGCGCCACGCTTCCCGAAGGGAGAAAGGCGGACAGGTATC
CGGTAAGCGGCAGGGTCGGAACAGGAGAGCGCACGAGGGAGCTTCCAGGGGGAAACGCCTGGTATCTTTA
TAGTCCTGTCGGGTTTCGCCACCTCTGACTTGAGCGTCGATTTTTGTGATGCTCGTCAGGGGGGCGGAGC
CTATGGAAAAACGCCAGCAACGCGGCCTTTTTACGGTTCCTGGCCTTTTGCTGGCCTTTTGCTCACATGT
TCTTTCCTGCGTTATCCCCTGATTCTGTGGATAACCGTATTACCGCCTTTGAGTGAGCTGATACCGCTCG
CCGCAGCCGAACGACCGAGCGCAGCGAGTCAGTGAGCGAGGAAGCGGAAGAGCGCCCAATACGCAAACCG
CCTCTCCCCGCGCGTTGGCCGATTCATTAATGCAGCTGGCACGACAGGTTTCCCGACTGGAAAGCGGGCA
GTGAGCGCAACGCAATTAATGTGAGTTAGCTCACTCATTAGGCACCCCAGGCTTTACACTTTATGCTTCC
GGCTCGTATGTTGTGTGGAATTGTGAGCGGATAACAATTTCACACAGGAAACAGCTATGACCATGATTAC
GCCAAGCTCTAGCTAGAGGTCGACCAATTCTCATGTTTGACAGCTTATCATCGCAGATCCGGGCAACGTT
GTTGCCATTGCTGCAGGCGCAGAACTGGTAGGTATGGAAGATCTATACATTGAATCAATATTGGCAATTA
GCCATATTAGTCATTGGTTATATAGCATAAATCAATATTGGCTATTGGCCATTGCATACGTTGTATCTAT
ATCATAATATGTACATTTATATTGGCTCATGTCCAATATGACCGCCATGTTGACATTGATTATTGACTAG
TTATTAATAGTAATCAATTACGGGGTCATTAGTTCATAGCCCATATATGGAGTTCCGCGTTACATAACTT
ACGGTAAATGGCCCGCCTGGCTGACCGCCCAACGACCCCCGCCCATTGACGTCAATAATGACGTATGTTC
CCATAGTAACGCCAATAGGGACTTTCCATTGACGTCAATGGGTGGAGTATTTACGGTAAACTGCCCACTT
GGCAGTACATCAAGTGTATCATATGCCAAGTCCGCCCCCTATTGACGTCAATGACGGTAAATGGCCCGCC
TGGCATTATGCCCAGTACATGACCTTACGGGACTTTCCTACTTGGCAGTACATCTACGTATTAGTCATCG
CTATTACCATGGTGATGCGGTTTTGGCAGTACACCAATGGGCGTGGATAGCGGTTTGACTCACGGGGATT
TCCAAGTCTCCACCCCATTGACGTCAATGGGAGTTTGTTTTGGCACCAAAATCAACGGGACTTTCCAAAA
TGTCGTAATAACCCCGCCCCGTTGACGCAAATGGGCGGTAGGCGTGTACGGTGGGAGGTCTATATAAGCA
GAGCTCGTTTAGTGAACCGTCAGATCCTCACTCTCTTCCGCATCGCTGTCTGCGAGGGCCAGCTGTTGGG
CTCGCGGTTGAGGACAAACTCTTCGCGGTCTTTCCAGTACTCTTGGATCGGAAACCCGTCGGCCTCCGAA
CGGTACTCCGCCACCGAGGGACCTGAGCGAGTCCGCATCGACCGGATCGGAAAACCT
